>Addgene plasmid #143491 | TFORF1333 | addgene full sequence | sequence record 400419 | Addgene NGS Result
TTAATGTAGTCTTATGCAATACTCTTGTAGTCTTGCAACATGGTAACGATGAGTTAGCAACATGCCTTAC
AAGGAGAGAAAAAGCACCGTGCATGCCGATTGGTGGAAGTAAGGTGGTACGATCGTGCCTTATTAGGAAG
GCAACAGACGGGTCTGACATGGATTGGACGAACCACTGAATTGCCGCATTGCAGAGATATTGTATTTAAG
TGCCTAGCTCGATACATAAACGGGTCTCTCTGGTTAGACCAGATCTGAGCCTGGGAGCTCTCTGGCTAAC
TAGGGAACCCACTGCTTAAGCCTCAATAAAGCTTGCCTTGAGTGCTTCAAGTAGTGTGTGCCCGTCTGTT
GTGTGACTCTGGTAACTAGAGATCCCTCAGACCCTTTTAGTCAGTGTGGAAAATCTCTAGCAGTGGCGCC
CGAACAGGGACTTGAAAGCGAAAGGGAAACCAGAGGAGCTCTCTCGACGCAGGACTCGGCTTGCTGAAGC
GCGCACGGCAAGAGGCGAGGGGCGGCGACTGGTGAGTACGCCAAAAATTTTGACTAGCGGAGGCTAGAAG
GAGAGAGATGGGTGCGAGAGCGTCAGTATTAAGCGGGGGAGAATTAGATCGCGATGGGAAAAAATTCGGT
TAAGGCCAGGGGGAAAGAAAAAATATAAATTAAAACATATAGTATGGGCAAGCAGGGAGCTAGAACGATT
CGCAGTTAATCCTGGCCTGTTAGAAACATCAGAAGGCTGTAGACAAATACTGGGACAGCTACAACCATCC
CTTCAGACAGGATCAGAAGAACTTAGATCATTATATAATACAGTAGCAACCCTCTATTGTGTGCATCAAA
GGATAGAGATAAAAGACACCAAGGAAGCTTTAGACAAGATAGAGGAAGAGCAAAACAAAAGTAAGACCAC
CGCACAGCAAGCGGCCGCTGATCTTCAGACCTGGAGGAGGAGATATGAGGGACAATTGGAGAAGTGAATT
ATATAAATATAAAGTAGTAAAAATTGAACCATTAGGAGTAGCACCCACCAAGGCAAAGAGAAGAGTGGTG
CAGAGAGAAAAAAGAGCAGTGGGAATAGGAGCTTTGTTCCTTGGGTTCTTGGGAGCAGCAGGAAGCACTA
TGGGCGCAGCGTCAATGACGCTGACGGTACAGGCCAGACAATTATTGTCTGGTATAGTGCAGCAGCAGAA
CAATTTGCTGAGGGCTATTGAGGCGCAACAGCATCTGTTGCAACTCACAGTCTGGGGCATCAAGCAGCTC
CAGGCAAGAATCCTGGCTGTGGAAAGATACCTAAAGGATCAACAGCTCCTGGGGATTTGGGGTTGCTCTG
GAAAACTCATTTGCACCACTGCTGTGCCTTGGAATGCTAGTTGGAGTAATAAATCTCTGGAACAGATTTG
GAATCACACGACCTGGATGGAGTGGGACAGAGAAATTAACAATTACACAAGCTTAATACACTCCTTAATT
GAAGAATCGCAAAACCAGCAAGAAAAGAATGAACAAGAATTATTGGAATTAGATAAATGGGCAAGTTTGT
GGAATTGGTTTAACATAACAAATTGGCTGTGGTATATAAAATTATTCATAATGATAGTAGGAGGCTTGGT
AGGTTTAAGAATAGTTTTTGCTGTACTTTCTATAGTGAATAGAGTTAGGCAGGGATATTCACCATTATCG
TTTCAGACCCACCTCCCAACCCCGAGGGGACCCATGCATTGCATCTCAATTAGTCAGCAACCAGGTGTGG
AAAGTCCCCAGGCTCCCCAGCAGGCAGAAGTATGCAAAGCATGCGTCTCAATTAGTCAGCAACCATAGTC
CCGCCCCTAACTCCGCCCATCCCGCCCCTAACTCCGCCCAGTTCCGCCCATTCTCCGCCCCATGGCTGAC
TAATTTTTTTTATTTATGCAGAGGCCGAGGCCGCCTCGGCCTCTGAGCTATTCCAGAAGTAGTGAGGAGG
CTTTTTTGGAGGCCTAGGCTTTTGCAAAAAGCTTTCTAGAGGTACCACCGGAGCTTACCATGACCGAGTA
CAAGCCCACGGTGCGCCTCGCCACCCGCGACGACGTCCCCAGGGCCGTACGCACCCTCGCCGCCGCGTTC
GCCGACTACCCCGCCACGCGCCACACCGTCGATCCGGACCGCCACATCGAGCGGGTCACCGAGCTGCAAG
AACTCTTCCTCACGCGCGTCGGGCTCGACATCGGCAAGGTGTGGGTCGCGGACGACGGCGCCGCCGTGGC
GGTCTGGACCACGCCGGAGAGCGTCGAAGCGGGGGCGGTGTTCGCCGAGATCGGCCCGCGCATGGCCGAG
TTGAGCGGTTCCCGGCTGGCCGCGCAGCAACAGATGGAAGGCCTCCTGGCGCCGCACCGGCCCAAGGAGC
CCGCGTGGTTCCTGGCCACCGTCGGCGTCTCGCCCGACCACCAGGGCAAGGGTCTGGGCAGCGCCGTCGT
GCTCCCCGGAGTGGAGGCGGCCGAGCGCGCCGGGGTGCCCGCCTTCCTGGAGACCTCCGCGCCCCGCAAC
CTCCCCTTCTACGAGCGGCTCGGCTTCACCGTCACCGCCGACGTCGAGGTGCCCGAAGGACCGCGCACCT
GGTGCATGACCCGCAAGCCCGGTGCCAGTTAACGAATTCTAGATCTTGAGACAAATGGCAGTATTCATCC
ACAATTTTAAAAGAAAAGGGGGGATTGGGGGGTACAGTGCAGGGGAAAGAATAGTAGACATAATAGCAAC
AGACATACAAACTAAAGAATTACAAAAACAAATTACAAAAATTCAAAATTTTCGGGTTTATTACAGGGAC
AGCAGAGATCCACTTTGGCGCCGGCTCGAGGCCTGCAGGTGCAAAGATGGATAAAGTTTTAAACAGAGAG
GAATCTTTGCAGCTAATGGACCTTCTAGGTCTTGAAAGGAGTGGGAATTGGCTCCGGTGCCCGTCAGTGG
GCAGAGCGCACATCGCCCACAGTCCCCGAGAAGTTGGGGGGAGGGGTCGGCAATTGAACCGGTGCCTAGA
GAAGGTGGCGCGGGGTAAACTGGGAAAGTGATGTCGTGTACTGGCTCCGCCTTTTTCCCGAGGGTGGGGG
AGAACCGTATATAAGTGCAGTAGTCGCCGTGAACGTTCTTTTTCGCAACGGGTTTGCCGCCAGAACACAG
GTAAGTGCCGTGTGTGGTTCCCGCGGGCCTGGCCTCTTTACGGGTTATGGCCCTTGCGTGCCTTGAATTA
CTTCCACCTGGCTGCAGTACGTGATTCTTGATCCCGAGCTTCGGGTTGGAAGTGGGTGGGAGAGTTCGAG
GCCTTGCGCTTAAGGAGCCCCTTCGCCTCGTGCTTGAGTTGAGGCCTGGCCTGGGCGCTGGGGCCGCCGC
GTGCGAATCTGGTGGCACCTTCGCGCCTGTCTCGCTGCTTTCGATAAGTCTCTAGCCATTTAAAATTTTT
GATGACCTGCTGCGACGCTTTTTTTCTGGCAAGATAGTCTTGTAAATGCGGGCCAAGATCTGCACACTGG
TATTTCGGTTTTTGGGGCCGCGGGCGGCGACGGGGCCCGTGCGTCCCAGCGCACATGTTCGGCGAGGCGG
GGCCTGCGAGCGCGGCCACCGAGAATCGGACGGGGGTAGTCTCAAGCTGGCCGGCCTGCTCTGGTGCCTG
GCCTCGCGCCGCCGTGTATCGCCCCGCCCTGGGCGGCAAGGCTGGCCCGGTCGGCACCAGTTGCGTGAGC
GGAAAGATGGCCGCTTCCCGGCCCTGCTGCAGGGAGCTCAAAATGGAGGACGCGGCGCTCGGGAGAGCGG
GCGGGTGAGTCACCCACACAAAGGAAAAGGGCCTTTCCGTCCTCAGCCGTCGCTTCATGTGACTCCACGG
AGTACCGGGCGCCGTCCAGGCACCTCGATTAGTTCTCGAGCTTTTGGAGTACGTCGTCTTTAGGTTGGGG
GGAGGGGTTTTATGCGATGGAGTTTCCCCACACTGAGTGGGTGGAGACTGAAGTTAGGCCAGCTTGGCAC
TTGATGTAATTCTCCTTGGAATTTGCCCTTTTTGAGTTTGGATCTTGGTTCATTCTCAAGCCTCAGACAG
TGGTTCAAAGTTTTTTTCTTCCATTTCAGGTGTCGTGAGGCTAGCACCGCCACCATGTCAACTACCTTTC
CGGGACTAGTCCACGATGCCGAGATACGTCACGACGGATCAAACAGCTACCGTTTGATGCAGCTTGGCTG
TCTGGAGTCAGTAGCCAATTCCACTGTCGCCTATTCCTCCTCCTCTCCTTTAACTTACTCCACCACCGGC
ACCGAGTTTGCGTCCCCCTACTTCTCCACTAACCACCAGTACACCCCGCTCCACCACCAGTCCTTCCATT
ACGAGTTTCAGCACAGCCACCCGGCCGTCACCCCCGACGCCTACTCTCTGAACTCTCTCCACCACTCGCA
ACAGTACTACCAGCAGATCCACCACGGGGAGCCCACCGACTTTATTAACCTGCACAATGCGCGGGCGCTC
AAGTCGTCCTGCCTGGACGAGCAGAGGCGGGAGCTGGGCTGCCTCGATGCCTACCGCCGCCATGACCTGT
CCCTCATGAGCCATGGCTCTCAGTATGGAATGCACCCAGATCAAAGACTCCTGCCAGGGCCCAGCCTGGG
GCTGGCCGCCGCGGGAGCAGACGACTTGCAGGGCTCTGTGGAGGCCCAGTGTGGGCTTGTTCTCAATGGC
CAAGGTGGAGTGATAAGAAGAGGTGGCACCTGTGTGGTCAACCCCACAGACTTATTTTGCTCTGTCCCTG
GCCGTTTGTCCCTTCTTAGTTCTACTTCCAAATACAAGGTGACCATTGCTGAGGTAAAGAGGCGCCTCTC
CCCACCTGAGTGCCTCAATGCTTCACTCTTGGGAGGCATTTTGAGAAGAGCAAAATCAAAGAATGGGGGC
CGCTGCCTGAGAGAGAAATTGGATAGGCTTGGCTTAAACTTACCAGCAGGAAGACGGAAAGCAGCTAATG
TCACCCTCCTTACTTCCTTGGTTGAAGGGGAGGCTTTGCACTTGGCTCGGGATTTTGGCTACACTTGTGA
AACAGAGTTTCCAGCCAAAGCAGTAGGAGAACATCTTGCCAGACAACATATGGAACAGAAAGAACAGACA
GCAAGAAAAAAGATGATCCTGGCGACCAAACAAATCTGTAAAGAATTCCAAGACCTCTTGAGCCAAGATA
GATCACCACTGGGATCCTCCAGACCCACTCCAATTCTAGACCTTGACATCCAGAGACATTTAACACATTT
CAGTTTGATCACTCATGGCTTTGGGACTCCGGCAATATGTGCAGCTCTAAGCACTTTCCAAACAGTTCTC
AGTGAAATGCTGAACTACTTGGAAAAACACACTACTCACAAGAACGGCGGAGCGGCGGATTCTGGCCAAG
GACATGCCAACTCGGAGAAAGCTCCCCTGCGGAAAACTTCAGAGGCTGCCGTGAAAGAGGGCAAAACAGA
AAAGACAGACTAGTAATGAACTAGTCCGTAACTTGAAAGTATTTCGATTTCTTGGCTTTATATATCTTGT
GGAAAGGACGACACATTTCTCGGCCCTTCCGACTAACGCGTTAAGTCGACAATCAACCTCTGGATTACAA
AATTTGTGAAAGATTGACTGGTATTCTTAACTATGTTGCTCCTTTTACGCTATGTGGATACGCTGCTTTA
ATGCCTTTGTATCATGCTATTGCTTCCCGTATGGCTTTCATTTTCTCCTCCTTGTATAAATCCTGGTTGC
TGTCTCTTTATGAGGAGTTGTGGCCCGTTGTCAGGCAACGTGGCGTGGTGTGCACTGTGTTTGCTGACGC
AACCCCCACTGGTTGGGGCATTGCCACCACCTGTCAGCTCCTTTCCGGGACTTTCGCTTTCCCCCTCCCT
ATTGCCACGGCGGAACTCATCGCCGCCTGCCTTGCCCGCTGCTGGACAGGGGCTCGGCTGTTGGGCACTG
ACAATTCCGTGGTGTTGTCGGGGAAATCATCGTCCTTTCCTTGGCTGCTCGCCTGTGTTGCCACCTGGAT
TCTGCGCGGGACGTCCTTCTGCTACGTCCCTTCGGCCCTCAATCCAGCGGACCTTCCTTCCCGCGGCCTG
CTGCCGGCTCTGCGGCCTCTTCCGCGTCTTCGCCTTCGCCCTCAGACGAGTCGGATCTCCCTTTGGGCCG
CCTCCCCGCGTCGACTTTAAGACCAATGACTTACAAGGCAGCTGTAGATCTTAGCCACTTTTTAAAAGAA
AAGGGGGGACTGGAAGGGCTAATTCACTCCCAACGAAGACAAGATCTGCTTTTTGCTTGTACTGGGTCTC
TCTGGTTAGACCAGATCTGAGCCTGGGAGCTCTCTGGCTAACTAGGGAACCCACTGCTTAAGCCTCAATA
AAGCTTGCCTTGAGTGCTTCAAGTAGTGTGTGCCCGTCTGTTGTGTGACTCTGGTAACTAGAGATCCCTC
AGACCCTTTTAGTCAGTGTGGAAAATCTCTAGCAGTACGTATAGTAGTTCATGTCATCTTATTATTCAGT
ATTTATAACTTGCAAAGAAATGAATATCAGAGAGTGAGAGGAACTTGTTTATTGCAGCTTATAATGGTTA
CAAATAAAGCAATAGCATCACAAATTTCACAAATAAAGCATTTTTTTCACTGCATTCTAGTTGTGGTTTG
TCCAAACTCATCAATGTATCTTATCATGTCTGGCTCTAGCTATCCCGCCCCTAACTCCGCCCATCCCGCC
CCTAACTCCGCCCAGTTCCGCCCATTCTCCGCCCCATGGCTGACTAATTTTTTTTATTTATGCAGAGGCC
GAGGCCGCCTCGGCCTCTGAGCTATTCCAGAAGTAGTGAGGAGGCTTTTTTGGAGGCCTAGGGACGTACC
CAATTCGCCCTATAGTGAGTCGTATTACGCGCGCTCACTGGCCGTCGTTTTACAACGTCGTGACTGGGAA
AACCCTGGCGTTACCCAACTTAATCGCCTTGCAGCACATCCCCCTTTCGCCAGCTGGCGTAATAGCGAAG
AGGCCCGCACCGATCGCCCTTCCCAACAGTTGCGCAGCCTGAATGGCGAATGGG
[124 nt withheld, positions 7055-7178]
C
[91 nt withheld, positions 7180-7270]
A
[49 nt withheld, positions 7272-7320]
CCTTTGACGTTGGAGTCCACGTTCTTT
[37 nt withheld, positions 7348-7384]
ACCCTATCTCGGTCTATTCTTTTGATTTATAAGGGATTTTGCCGATTTCGGCCTATTGGTTAAAAAATGA
GCTGATTTAACAAAAATTTAACGCGAATTTTAACAAAATATTAACGCTTACAATTTAGGTGGCACTTTTC
GGGGAAATGTGCGCGGAACCCCTATTTGTTTATTTTTCTAAATACATTCAAATATGTATCCGCTCATGAG
ACAATAACCCTGATAAATGCTTCAATAATATTGAAAAAGGAAGAGTATGAGTATTCAACATTTCCGTGTC
GCCCTTATTCCCTTTTTTGCGGCATTTTGCCTTCCTGTTTTTGCTCACCCAGAAACGCTGGTGAAAGTAA
AAGATGCTGAAGATCAGTTGGGTGCACGAGTGGGTTACATCGAACTGGATCTCAACAGCGGTAAGATCCT
TGAGAGTTTTCGCCCCGAAGAACGTTTTCCAATGATGAGCACTTTTAAAGTTCTGCTATGTGGCGCGGTA
TTATCCCGTATTGACGCCGGGCAAGAGCAACTCGGTCGCCGCATACACTATTCTCAGAATGACTTGGTTG
AGTACTCACCAGTCACAGAAAAGCATCTTACGGATGGCATGACAGTAAGAGAATTATGCAGTGCTGCCAT
AACCATGAGTGATAACACTGCGGCCAACTTACTTCTGACAACGATCGGAGGACCGAAGGAGCTAACCGCT
TTTTTGCACAACATGGGGGATCATGTAACTCGCCTTGATCGTTGGGAACCGGAGCTGAATGAAGCCATAC
CAAACGACGAGCGTGACACCACGATGCCTGTAGCAATGGCAACAACGTTGCGCAAACTATTAACTGGCGA
ACTACTTACTCTAGCTTCCCGGCAACAATTAATAGACTGGATGGAGGCGGATAAAGTTGCAGGACCACTT
CTGCGCTCGGCCCTTCCGGCTGGCTGGTTTATTGCTGATAAATCTGGAGCCGGTGAGCGTGGGTCTCGCG
GTATCATTGCAGCACTGGGGCCAGATGGTAAGCCCTCCCGTATCGTAGTTATCTACACGACGGGGAGTCA
GGCAACTATGGATGAACGAAATAGACAGATCGCTGAGATAGGTGCCTCACTGATTAAGCATTGGTAACTG
TCAGACCAAGTTTACTCATATATACTTTAGATTGATTTAAAACTTCATTTTTAATTTAAAAGGATCTAGG
TGAAGATCCTTTTTGATAATCTCATGACCAAAATCCCTTAACGTGAGTTTTCGTTCCACTGAGCGTCAGA
CCCCGTAGAAAAGATCAAAGGATCTTCTTGAGATCCTTTTTTTCTGCGCGTAATCTGCTGCTTGCAAACA
AAAAAACCACCGCTACCAGCGGTGGTTTGTTTGCCGGATCAAGAGCTACCAACTCTTTTTCCGAAGGTAA
CTGGCTTCAGCAGAGCGCAGATACCAAATACTGTTCTTCTAGTGTAGCCGTAGTTAGGCCACCACTTCAA
GAACTCTGTAGCACCGCCTACATACCTCGCTCTGCTAATCCTGTTACCAGTGGCTGCTGCCAGTGGCGAT
AAGTCGTGTCTTACCGGGTTGGACTCAAGACGATAGTTACCGGATAAGGCGCAGCGGTCGGGCTGAACGG
GGGGTTCGTGCACACAGCCCAGCTTGGAGCGAACGACCTACACCGAACTGAGATACCTACAGCGTGAGCT
ATGAGAAAGCGCCACGCTTCCCGAAGGGAGAAAGGCGGACAGGTATCCGGTAAGCGGCAGGGTCGGAACA
GGAGAGCGCACGAGGGAGCTTCCAGGGGGAAACGCCTGGTATCTTTATAGTCCTGTCGGGTTTCGCCACC
TCTGACTTGAGCGTCGATTTTTGTGATGCTCGTCAGGGGGGCGGAGCCTATGGAAAAACGCCAGCAACGC
GGCCTTTTTACGGTTCCTGGCCTTTTGCTGGCCTTTTGCTCACATGTTCTTTCCTGCGTTATCCCCTGAT
TCTGTGGATAACCGTATTACCGCCTTTGAGTGAGCTGATACCGCTCGCCGCAGCCGAACGACCGAGCGCA
GCGAGTCAGTGAGCGAGGAAGCGGAAGAGCGCCCAATACGCAAACCGCCTCTCCCCGCGCGTTGGCCGAT
TCATTAATGCAGCTGGCACGACAGGTTTCCCGACTGGAAAGCGGGCAGTGAGCGCAACGCAATTAATGTG
AGTTAGCTCACTCATTAGGCACCCCAGGCTTTACACTTTATGCTTCCGGCTCGTATGTTGTGTGGAATTG
TGAGCGGATAACAATTTCACACAGGAAACAGCTATGACCATGATTACGCCAAGCGCGCAATTAACCCTCA
CTAAAGGGAACAAAAGCTGGAGCTGCAAGC
Features (pLannotate 1.2.2; 31 found; start..end, strand, type, name):
      5..231     +  promoter       RSV promoter: Rous sarcoma virus enhancer/promoter
    232..412     +  LTR            5' LTR (truncated): truncated 5' long terminal repeat (LTR) from HIV-1
    459..584     +  misc_feature   HIV-1 Ψ: packaging signal of human immunodeficiency virus type 1
    568..931     +  CDS            HIV-1 gag (fragment): gag protein from human immunodeficiency virus 1; gag
   1077..1310    +  misc_feature   RRE: The Rev response element (RRE) of HIV-1 allows for Rev-dependent mRNA export from the nucleus to the cytoplasm.
   1687..1713    +  CDS            Rev (fragment): human immunodeficiency virus 1 (HIV-1) Rev protein; rev; enhances nuclear export of unspliced and incompletely spliced viral mRNAs
   1720..1743    +  promoter       SV40 promoter (fragment): SV40 early promoter
   1744..1815    +  promoter       SV40 promoter (fragment): SV40 enhancer and early promoter
   1839..1974    +  rep_origin     SV40 ori: SV40 origin of replication
   2020..2616    +  CDS            PuroR (fragment): puromycin N-acetyltransferase; pac from Streptomyces; confers resistance to puromycin
   2665..2782    +  misc_feature   cPPT/CTS: central polypurine tract and central termination sequence of HIV-1
   2847..2913    +  CDS            small t antigen (fragment): SV40 (simian virus 40) small t antigen
   2920..4098    +  promoter       EF-1α promoter: strong constitutive promoter for human elongation factor EF-1α
   4115..5470    +  CDS            TFAP2D: AP2D_HUMAN - Also known as TFAP2BL1 From Homo sapiens (Human).
   5486..5539    +  promoter       U6 promoter (fragment): RNA polymerase III promoter for human U6 snRNA
   5581..6169    +  misc_feature   WPRE: woodchuck hepatitis virus posttranscriptional regulatory element
   6220..6239    +  misc_feature   cPPT/CTS (fragment): central polypurine tract and central termination sequence of HIV-1
   6241..6474    +  LTR            3' LTR (ΔU3): self-inactivating 3' long terminal repeat (LTR) from HIV-1
   6552..6673    +  polyA_signal   SV40 poly(A) signal: SV40 polyadenylation signal
   6713..6848    +  rep_origin     SV40 ori: SV40 origin of replication
   6869..6887    -  promoter       T7 promoter: promoter for bacteriophage T7 RNA polymerase
   6895..7050    +  CDS            lacZα (fragment): LacZα fragment of β-galactosidase; lacZ fragment
   7055..7483    +  rep_origin     f1 ori (sequence partly withheld): f1 bacteriophage origin of replication; arrow indicates direction of (+) strand synthesis
   7536..7640    +  promoter       AmpR promoter: bla
   7641..8501    +  CDS            AmpR: β-lactamase; bla; confers resistance to ampicillin, carbenicillin, and related antibiotics
   8672..9260    +  rep_origin     ori: high-copy-number ColE1/pMB1/pBR322/pUC origin of replication
   9443..9535    +  CDS            lacI (fragment): lac repressor; lacI; The lac repressor binds to the lac operator to inhibit transcription in E. coli. This inhibition can be relieved by adding lactose or isopropyl-β-D-thiogalactopyranoside (IPTG).
   9548..9569    +  protein_bind   CAP binding site: CAP binding activates transcription in the presence of cAMP. E. coli catabolite activator protein
   9584..9614    +  promoter       lac promoter: promoter for the E. coli lac operon
   9622..9638    +  protein_bind   lac operator: The lac repressor binds to the lac operator to inhibit transcription in E. coli. This inhibition can be relieved by adding lactose or isopropyl-β-D-thiogalactopyranoside (IPTG). lac repressor encoded by lacI
   9683..9701    +  promoter       T3 promoter: promoter for bacteriophage T3 RNA polymerase
