[The description below was written by a language model from this plasmid's Addgene catalogue record and pLannotate feature annotations shown in this document.]
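Description:
TFORF1333 is a lentiviral mammalian expression plasmid built on the pLX_TRC317 backbone and carrying the human transcription factor TFAP2D (also known as TFAP2BL1) as a synthesized open reading frame. It belongs to a barcoded transcription factor ORF collection in which each clone carries a unique 24-bp barcode, so that the factor delivered to a cell can be identified by sequencing in pooled overexpression screens. The barcode is not annotated as a separate feature in the table. In bacteria the roughly 9.7 kb plasmid is maintained through a high-copy ColE1/pUC-type origin and selected with ampicillin via β-lactamase. An f1 origin and remnants of a lac/lacZα cloning region with flanking T3 and T7 promoters are also present. The depositor notes a risk of recombination, as is common for LTR-containing plasmids.

The viral portion follows a third-generation, self-inactivating design. An RSV promoter fused to a truncated HIV-1 5' LTR drives genomic RNA production in packaging cells, followed by the Ψ packaging signal with a gag fragment, the Rev response element for Rev-dependent nuclear export, a cPPT/CTS element, and a ΔU3 3' LTR that disables LTR promoter activity after integration. An SV40 poly(A) signal lies downstream of the 3' LTR. Two expression units lie within the transferred region. An SV40 early promoter drives puromycin N-acetyltransferase for selection of transduced cells, and the strong constitutive EF-1α promoter drives the TFAP2D coding sequence. A WPRE downstream of the ORF enhances transcript stability and expression. The short U6 promoter fragment annotated between the ORF and the WPRE is only a partial match, and the record does not state its role.
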