Addgene plasmid #143491: TFORF1333
Purpose: Lentiviral vector for overexpressing transcription factor ORFs with unique 24-bp barcodes. Barcodes facilitate identification of transcription factors in pooled screens.
Depositing lab: Feng Zhang. Depositing organization: Broad Institute. Publication: A transcription factor atlas of directed differentiation. Joung J, Ma S, Tay T, Geiger-Schuller KR, Kirchgatterer PC, Verdine VK, Guo B, Arias-Garcia MA, Allen WE, Singh A, Kuksenko O, Abudayyeh OO, Gootenberg JS, Fu Z, Macrae RK, Buenrostro JD, Regev A, Zhang F. Cell. 2023 Jan 5;186(1):209-229.e26. doi: 10.1016/j.cell.2022.11.026. PubMed 36608654.
Backbone
  Vector backbone: pLX_TRC317
  Backbone manufacturer: Broad Institute Genetic Perturbation Platform
  Backbone size w/o insert (bp): 8264
  Vector type: Mammalian Expression, Lentiviral
  Selectable markers: Puromycin
Growth in bacteria
  Bacterial resistance: Ampicillin, 100 μg/mL
  Growth temperature: 37°C
  Growth strain: NEB Stable
  Copy number: High Copy
Gene/Insert
  Gene/Insert name: TFAP2D
  Species: H. sapiens (human)
  Insert size (bp): 1460
  Entrez Gene: TFAP2D (a.k.a. TFAP2BL1)
  Promoter: EF1a
  Cloning method: Unknown
  Sequencing primers: 5′ GGGTGGAGACTGAAGTTAGGCCAG; 3′ CACATAGCGTAAAAGGAGCAACATAG
Terms and licenses: Academic/Nonprofit Terms; Industry Terms: Not Available to Industry
Depositor comments: NM_172238,ENST00000008391 . The transcription factor ORF portion of this plasmid was synthesized by Genewiz. Please test multiple small colonies in case of plasmid recombination. To make this collection available in a timely manner, a portion of this collection was not fully sequenced by Addgene. If an Addgene verified full plasmid sequence is not available, please contact us prior to placing an order to request the full sequence.
How to cite: TFORF1333 was a gift from Feng Zhang (Addgene plasmid # 143491 ; http://n2t.net/addgene:143491 ; RRID:Addgene_143491)
