>Addgene plasmid #143491 | TFORF1333 | depositor partial sequence | sequence record 282603 | Insert
ACCGCCACCATGTCAACTACCTTTCCGGGACTAGTCCACGATGCCGAGATACGTCACGACGGATCAAACA
GCTACCGTTTGATGCAGCTTGGCTGTCTGGAGTCAGTAGCCAATTCCACTGTCGCCTATTCCTCCTCCTC
TCCTTTAACTTACTCCACCACCGGCACCGAGTTTGCGTCCCCCTACTTCTCCACTAACCACCAGTACACC
CCGCTCCACCACCAGTCCTTCCATTACGAGTTTCAGCACAGCCACCCGGCCGTCACCCCCGACGCCTACT
CTCTGAACTCTCTCCACCACTCGCAACAGTACTACCAGCAGATCCACCACGGGGAGCCCACCGACTTTAT
TAACCTGCACAATGCGCGGGCGCTCAAGTCGTCCTGCCTGGACGAGCAGAGGCGGGAGCTGGGCTGCCTC
GATGCCTACCGCCGCCATGACCTGTCCCTCATGAGCCATGGCTCTCAGTATGGAATGCACCCAGATCAAA
GACTCCTGCCAGGGCCCAGCCTGGGGCTGGCCGCCGCGGGAGCAGACGACTTGCAGGGCTCTGTGGAGGC
CCAGTGTGGGCTTGTTCTCAATGGCCAAGGTGGAGTGATAAGAAGAGGTGGCACCTGTGTGGTCAACCCC
ACAGACTTATTTTGCTCTGTCCCTGGCCGTTTGTCCCTTCTTAGTTCTACTTCCAAATACAAGGTGACCA
TTGCTGAGGTAAAGAGGCGCCTCTCCCCACCTGAGTGCCTCAATGCTTCACTCTTGGGAGGCATTTTGAG
AAGAGCAAAATCAAAGAATGGGGGCCGCTGCCTGAGAGAGAAATTGGATAGGCTTGGCTTAAACTTACCA
GCAGGAAGACGGAAAGCAGCTAATGTCACCCTCCTTACTTCCTTGGTTGAAGGGGAGGCTTTGCACTTGG
CTCGGGATTTTGGCTACACTTGTGAAACAGAGTTTCCAGCCAAAGCAGTAGGAGAACATCTTGCCAGACA
ACATATGGAACAGAAAGAACAGACAGCAAGAAAAAAGATGATCCTGGCGACCAAACAAATCTGTAAAGAA
TTCCAAGACCTCTTGAGCCAAGATAGATCACCACTGGGATCCTCCAGACCCACTCCAATTCTAGACCTTG
ACATCCAGAGACATTTAACACATTTCAGTTTGATCACTCATGGCTTTGGGACTCCGGCAATATGTGCAGC
TCTAAGCACTTTCCAAACAGTTCTCAGTGAAATGCTGAACTACTTGGAAAAACACACTACTCACAAGAAC
GGCGGAGCGGCGGATTCTGGCCAAGGACATGCCAACTCGGAGAAAGCTCCCCTGCGGAAAACTTCAGAGG
CTGCCGTGAAAGAGGGCAAAACAGAAAAGACAGACTAGTAATGAACTAGTCCGTAACTTGAAAGTATTTC
GATTTCTTGGCTTTATATATCTTGTGGAAAGGACGACACATTTCTCGGCCCTTCCGACTA
