>Addgene plasmid #143491 | TFORF1333 | depositor partial sequence | sequence record 282604 | Barcode
CACATTTCTCGGCCCTTCCGACTA
